Addgene plasmid #77100: TRIM33 gRNA (BRDN0001149318)
Purpose: 3rd generation lentiviral gRNA plasmid targeting human TRIM33
Depositing lab: John Doench & David Root. Depositing organization: Broad Institute. Publication: Optimized sgRNA design to maximize activity and minimize off-target effects of CRISPR-Cas9. Doench JG, Fusi N, Sullender M, Hegde M, Vaimberg EW, Donovan KF, Smith I, Tothova Z, Wilen C, Orchard R, Virgin HW, Listgarten J, Root DE. Nat Biotechnol. 2016 Jan 18. doi: 10.1038/nbt.3437. PubMed 26780180.
Backbone
  Vector backbone: lentiGuide-Puro
  Backbone manufacturer: Zhang Lab (Addgene plasmid # 52963)
  Vector type: Mammalian Expression, Lentiviral, CRISPR
  Selectable markers: Puromycin
Growth in bacteria
  Bacterial resistance: Ampicillin, 100 μg/mL
  Growth temperature: 37°C
  Growth strain: DH5alpha
  Copy number: High Copy
Gene/Insert
  Gene/Insert name: TRIM33 (alt names: TRIM33; NM_015906.3)
  gRNA/shRNA sequence: CGGGGGCGCAGTATCGACGC
  Species: H. sapiens (human)
  Entrez Gene: TRIM33 (a.k.a. ECTO, PTC7, RFG7, TF1G, TIF1G, TIF1GAMMA, TIFGAMMA)
  Promoter: hU6
  Cloning method: Unknown
  Sequencing primers: 5′ U6-F; 3′ pS2-R
Terms and licenses: Academic/Nonprofit Terms; Industry Terms: Not Available to Industry
Depositor comments: The gRNA was designed to target the following Genbank reference sequence(s): NM_015906.3,NM_033020.2. Note that this plasmid does NOT contain Cas9. It should be used in conjunction with lentiCas9-Blast (Addgene #52962) or otherwise with cell lines already expressing Cas9. Browse the full kinome gRNA library at http://www.addgene.org/pooled-library/broadgpp-human-kinome/ or visit http://www.broadinstitute.org/rnai/public/ for detailed protocols and information.
How to cite: TRIM33 gRNA (BRDN0001149318) was a gift from John Doench & David Root (Addgene plasmid # 77100 ; http://n2t.net/addgene:77100 ; RRID:Addgene_77100)
