[The description below was written by a language model from this plasmid's Addgene catalogue record and pLannotate feature annotations shown in this document.]
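Description:
TRIM33 gRNA (BRDN0001149318) is a third-generation lentiviral guide RNA plasmid built on the lentiGuide-Puro backbone and designed to direct Streptococcus pyogenes Cas9 to the human TRIM33 gene (also known as TIF1γ or ECTO). The 8.3 kb plasmid is maintained in E. coli at high copy through a ColE1/pUC-type origin with ampicillin resistance (β-lactamase). It also carries an f1 origin and remnants of a lac/T7/T3 cloning region from the parental backbone. An SV40 origin and SV40 polyadenylation signal lie just outside the 3' LTR.

The viral genome is transcribed in packaging cells from an RSV promoter fused to a truncated HIV-1 5' LTR, which makes production Tat-independent. It contains the Ψ packaging signal with a gag fragment, the Rev response element for Rev-dependent nuclear export, a cPPT/CTS, and a self-inactivating ΔU3 3' LTR. Between the LTRs there are two expression units. A human U6 RNA polymerase III promoter drives the TRIM33-specific spacer joined to the Cas9 gRNA scaffold. Downstream, the EF-1α core promoter with its intron A drives puromycin N-acetyltransferase, followed by a WPRE to enhance transcript expression, so that transduced mammalian cells can be selected with puromycin.

The plasmid does not encode Cas9, so it must be used with a separate Cas9 vector or in cells that already express the nuclease. The guide was designed against two TRIM33 reference transcripts and belongs to a human kinome gRNA collection associated with work on optimised sgRNA design. Its typical use is knockout of TRIM33 in human cells.
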