Features (pLannotate 1.2.2; 29 found; start..end, strand, type, name):
     14..80      +  CDS            small t antigen (fragment): SV40 (simian virus 40) small t antigen
    106..317     +  promoter       EF-1α core promoter: core promoter for human elongation factor EF-1α
    318..1256    +  intron         EF-1α intron A: intron upstream of the start codon of human EF-1α
   1278..1877    +  CDS            PuroR (fragment): puromycin N-acetyltransferase; pac from Streptomyces; confers resistance to puromycin
   1893..2481    +  misc_feature   WPRE: woodchuck hepatitis virus posttranscriptional regulatory element
   2532..2551    +  misc_feature   cPPT/CTS (fragment): central polypurine tract and central termination sequence of HIV-1
   2553..2786    +  LTR            3' LTR (ΔU3): self-inactivating 3' long terminal repeat (LTR) from HIV-1
   2864..2985    +  polyA_signal   SV40 poly(A) signal: SV40 polyadenylation signal
   3025..3160    +  rep_origin     SV40 ori: SV40 origin of replication
   3181..3199    -  promoter       T7 promoter: promoter for bacteriophage T7 RNA polymerase
   3207..3362    +  CDS            lacZα (fragment): LacZα fragment of β-galactosidase; lacZ fragment
   3367..3795    +  rep_origin     f1 ori (sequence partly withheld): f1 bacteriophage origin of replication; arrow indicates direction of (+) strand synthesis
   3848..3952    +  promoter       AmpR promoter: bla
   3953..4813    +  CDS            AmpR: β-lactamase; bla; confers resistance to ampicillin, carbenicillin, and related antibiotics
   4984..5572    +  rep_origin     ori: high-copy-number ColE1/pMB1/pBR322/pUC origin of replication
   5755..5847    +  CDS            lacI (fragment): lac repressor; lacI; The lac repressor binds to the lac operator to inhibit transcription in E. coli. This inhibition can be relieved by adding lactose or isopropyl-β-D-thiogalactopyranoside (IPTG).
   5860..5881    +  protein_bind   CAP binding site: CAP binding activates transcription in the presence of cAMP. E. coli catabolite activator protein
   5896..5926    +  promoter       lac promoter: promoter for the E. coli lac operon
   5934..5950    +  protein_bind   lac operator: The lac repressor binds to the lac operator to inhibit transcription in E. coli. This inhibition can be relieved by adding lactose or isopropyl-β-D-thiogalactopyranoside (IPTG). lac repressor encoded by lacI
   5995..6013    +  promoter       T3 promoter: promoter for bacteriophage T3 RNA polymerase
   6041..6267    +  promoter       RSV promoter: Rous sarcoma virus enhancer/promoter
   6268..6448    +  LTR            5' LTR (truncated): truncated 5' long terminal repeat (LTR) from HIV-1
   6495..6620    +  misc_feature   HIV-1 Ψ: packaging signal of human immunodeficiency virus type 1
   6604..6967    +  CDS            HIV-1 gag (fragment): gag protein from human immunodeficiency virus 1; gag
   7113..7346    +  misc_feature   RRE: The Rev response element (RRE) of HIV-1 allows for Rev-dependent mRNA export from the nucleus to the cytoplasm.
   7723..7749    +  CDS            Rev (fragment): human immunodeficiency virus 1 (HIV-1) Rev protein; rev; enhances nuclear export of unspliced and incompletely spliced viral mRNAs
   7753..7993    +  promoter       U6 promoter: RNA polymerase III promoter for human U6 snRNA
   8023..8098    +  misc_RNA       gRNA scaffold: guide RNA scaffold for the Streptococcus pyogenes CRISPR/Cas9 system
   8154..8271    +  misc_feature   cPPT/CTS: central polypurine tract and central termination sequence of HIV-1
>Addgene plasmid #77100 | TRIM33 gRNA (BRDN0001149318) | addgene full sequence | sequence record 187116 | Addgene Assembled Sequence
CCCGGGTGCAAAGATGGATAAAGTTTTAAACAGAGAGGAATCTTTGCAGCTAATGGACCTTCTAGGTCTT
GAAAGGAGTGGGAATTGGCTCCGGTGCCCGTCAGTGGGCAGAGCGCACATCGCCCACAGTCCCCGAGAAG
TTGGGGGGAGGGGTCGGCAATTGATCCGGTGCCTAGAGAAGGTGGCGCGGGGTAAACTGGGAAAGTGATG
TCGTGTACTGGCTCCGCCTTTTTCCCGAGGGTGGGGGAGAACCGTATATAAGTGCAGTAGTCGCCGTGAA
CGTTCTTTTTCGCAACGGGTTTGCCGCCAGAACACAGGTAAGTGCCGTGTGTGGTTCCCGCGGGCCTGGC
CTCTTTACGGGTTATGGCCCTTGCGTGCCTTGAATTACTTCCACCTGGCTGCAGTACGTGATTCTTGATC
CCGAGCTTCGGGTTGGAAGTGGGTGGGAGAGTTCGAGGCCTTGCGCTTAAGGAGCCCCTTCGCCTCGTGC
TTGAGTTGAGGCCTGGCCTGGGCGCTGGGGCCGCCGCGTGCGAATCTGGTGGCACCTTCGCGCCTGTCTC
GCTGCTTTCGATAAGTCTCTAGCCATTTAAAATTTTTGATGACCTGCTGCGACGCTTTTTTTCTGGCAAG
ATAGTCTTGTAAATGCGGGCCAAGATCTGCACACTGGTATTTCGGTTTTTGGGGCCGCGGGCGGCGACGG
GGCCCGTGCGTCCCAGCGCACATGTTCGGCGAGGCGGGGCCTGCGAGCGCGGCCACCGAGAATCGGACGG
GGGTAGTCTCAAGCTGGCCGGCCTGCTCTGGTGCCTGGCCTCGCGCCGCCGTGTATCGCCCCGCCCTGGG
CGGCAAGGCTGGCCCGGTCGGCACCAGTTGCGTGAGCGGAAAGATGGCCGCTTCCCGGCCCTGCTGCAGG
GAGCTCAAAATGGAGGACGCGGCGCTCGGGAGAGCGGGCGGGTGAGTCACCCACACAAAGGAAAAGGGCC
TTTCCGTCCTCAGCCGTCGCTTCATGTGACTCCACGGAGTACCGGGCGCCGTCCAGGCACCTCGATTAGT
TCTCGAGCTTTTGGAGTACGTCGTCTTTAGGTTGGGGGGAGGGGTTTTATGCGATGGAGTTTCCCCACAC
TGAGTGGGTGGAGACTGAAGTTAGGCCAGCTTGGCACTTGATGTAATTCTCCTTGGAATTTGCCCTTTTT
GAGTTTGGATCTTGGTTCATTCTCAAGCCTCAGACAGTGGTTCAAAGTTTTTTTCTTCCATTTCAGGTGT
CGTGACGTACGGCCACCATGACCGAGTACAAGCCCACGGTGCGCCTCGCCACCCGCGACGACGTCCCCAG
GGCCGTACGCACCCTCGCCGCCGCGTTCGCCGACTACCCCGCCACGCGCCACACCGTCGATCCGGACCGC
CACATCGAGCGGGTCACCGAGCTGCAAGAACTCTTCCTCACGCGCGTCGGGCTCGACATCGGCAAGGTGT
GGGTCGCGGACGACGGCGCCGCCGTGGCGGTCTGGACCACGCCGGAGAGCGTCGAAGCGGGGGCGGTGTT
CGCCGAGATCGGCCCGCGCATGGCCGAGTTGAGCGGTTCCCGGCTGGCCGCGCAGCAACAGATGGAAGGC
CTCCTGGCGCCGCACCGGCCCAAGGAGCCCGCGTGGTTCCTGGCCACCGTCGGAGTCTCGCCCGACCACC
AGGGCAAGGGTCTGGGCAGCGCCGTCGTGCTCCCCGGAGTGGAGGCGGCCGAGCGCGCCGGGGTGCCCGC
CTTCCTGGAGACCTCCGCGCCCCGCAACCTCCCCTTCTACGAGCGGCTCGGCTTCACCGTCACCGCCGAC
GTCGAGGTGCCCGAAGGACCGCGCACCTGGTGCATGACCCGCAAGCCCGGTGCCTGAACGCGTTAAGTCG
ACAATCAACCTCTGGATTACAAAATTTGTGAAAGATTGACTGGTATTCTTAACTATGTTGCTCCTTTTAC
GCTATGTGGATACGCTGCTTTAATGCCTTTGTATCATGCTATTGCTTCCCGTATGGCTTTCATTTTCTCC
TCCTTGTATAAATCCTGGTTGCTGTCTCTTTATGAGGAGTTGTGGCCCGTTGTCAGGCAACGTGGCGTGG
TGTGCACTGTGTTTGCTGACGCAACCCCCACTGGTTGGGGCATTGCCACCACCTGTCAGCTCCTTTCCGG
GACTTTCGCTTTCCCCCTCCCTATTGCCACGGCGGAACTCATCGCCGCCTGCCTTGCCCGCTGCTGGACA
GGGGCTCGGCTGTTGGGCACTGACAATTCCGTGGTGTTGTCGGGGAAATCATCGTCCTTTCCTTGGCTGC
TCGCCTGTGTTGCCACCTGGATTCTGCGCGGGACGTCCTTCTGCTACGTCCCTTCGGCCCTCAATCCAGC
GGACCTTCCTTCCCGCGGCCTGCTGCCGGCTCTGCGGCCTCTTCCGCGTCTTCGCCTTCGCCCTCAGACG
AGTCGGATCTCCCTTTGGGCCGCCTCCCCGCGTCGACTTTAAGACCAATGACTTACAAGGCAGCTGTAGA
TCTTAGCCACTTTTTAAAAGAAAAGGGGGGACTGGAAGGGCTAATTCACTCCCAACGAAGACAAGATCTG
CTTTTTGCTTGTACTGGGTCTCTCTGGTTAGACCAGATCTGAGCCTGGGAGCTCTCTGGCTAACTAGGGA
ACCCACTGCTTAAGCCTCAATAAAGCTTGCCTTGAGTGCTTCAAGTAGTGTGTGCCCGTCTGTTGTGTGA
CTCTGGTAACTAGAGATCCCTCAGACCCTTTTAGTCAGTGTGGAAAATCTCTAGCAGTACGTATAGTAGT
TCATGTCATCTTATTATTCAGTATTTATAACTTGCAAAGAAATGAATATCAGAGAGTGAGAGGAACTTGT
TTATTGCAGCTTATAATGGTTACAAATAAAGCAATAGCATCACAAATTTCACAAATAAAGCATTTTTTTC
ACTGCATTCTAGTTGTGGTTTGTCCAAACTCATCAATGTATCTTATCATGTCTGGCTCTAGCTATCCCGC
CCCTAACTCCGCCCATCCCGCCCCTAACTCCGCCCAGTTCCGCCCATTCTCCGCCCCATGGCTGACTAAT
TTTTTTTATTTATGCAGAGGCCGAGGCCGCCTCGGCCTCTGAGCTATTCCAGAAGTAGTGAGGAGGCTTT
TTTGGAGGCCTAGGGACGTACCCAATTCGCCCTATAGTGAGTCGTATTACGCGCGCTCACTGGCCGTCGT
TTTACAACGTCGTGACTGGGAAAACCCTGGCGTTACCCAACTTAATCGCCTTGCAGCACATCCCCCTTTC
GCCAGCTGGCGTAATAGCGAAGAGGCCCGCACCGATCGCCCTTCCCAACAGTTGCGCAGCCTGAATGGCG
AATGGG
[124 nt withheld, positions 3367-3490]
C
[91 nt withheld, positions 3492-3582]
A
[49 nt withheld, positions 3584-3632]
CCTTTGACGTTGGAGTCCACGTTCTTT
[37 nt withheld, positions 3660-3696]
ACCCTATCTCGGTCTATTCTTTTGATTTATAAGGGATTTTGCCGATTTCGGCCTATTGGTTAAAAAATGA
GCTGATTTAACAAAAATTTAACGCGAATTTTAACAAAATATTAACGCTTACAATTTAGGTGGCACTTTTC
GGGGAAATGTGCGCGGAACCCCTATTTGTTTATTTTTCTAAATACATTCAAATATGTATCCGCTCATGAG
ACAATAACCCTGATAAATGCTTCAATAATATTGAAAAAGGAAGAGTATGAGTATTCAACATTTCCGTGTC
GCCCTTATTCCCTTTTTTGCGGCATTTTGCCTTCCTGTTTTTGCTCACCCAGAAACGCTGGTGAAAGTAA
AAGATGCTGAAGATCAGTTGGGTGCACGAGTGGGTTACATCGAACTGGATCTCAACAGCGGTAAGATCCT
TGAGAGTTTTCGCCCCGAAGAACGTTTTCCAATGATGAGCACTTTTAAAGTTCTGCTATGTGGCGCGGTA
TTATCCCGTATTGACGCCGGGCAAGAGCAACTCGGTCGCCGCATACACTATTCTCAGAATGACTTGGTTG
AGTACTCACCAGTCACAGAAAAGCATCTTACGGATGGCATGACAGTAAGAGAATTATGCAGTGCTGCCAT
AACCATGAGTGATAACACTGCGGCCAACTTACTTCTGACAACGATCGGAGGACCGAAGGAGCTAACCGCT
TTTTTGCACAACATGGGGGATCATGTAACTCGCCTTGATCGTTGGGAACCGGAGCTGAATGAAGCCATAC
CAAACGACGAGCGTGACACCACGATGCCTGTAGCAATGGCAACAACGTTGCGCAAACTATTAACTGGCGA
ACTACTTACTCTAGCTTCCCGGCAACAATTAATAGACTGGATGGAGGCGGATAAAGTTGCAGGACCACTT
CTGCGCTCGGCCCTTCCGGCTGGCTGGTTTATTGCTGATAAATCTGGAGCCGGTGAGCGTGGGTCTCGCG
GTATCATTGCAGCACTGGGGCCAGATGGTAAGCCCTCCCGTATCGTAGTTATCTACACGACGGGGAGTCA
GGCAACTATGGATGAACGAAATAGACAGATCGCTGAGATAGGTGCCTCACTGATTAAGCATTGGTAACTG
TCAGACCAAGTTTACTCATATATACTTTAGATTGATTTAAAACTTCATTTTTAATTTAAAAGGATCTAGG
TGAAGATCCTTTTTGATAATCTCATGACCAAAATCCCTTAACGTGAGTTTTCGTTCCACTGAGCGTCAGA
CCCCGTAGAAAAGATCAAAGGATCTTCTTGAGATCCTTTTTTTCTGCGCGTAATCTGCTGCTTGCAAACA
AAAAAACCACCGCTACCAGCGGTGGTTTGTTTGCCGGATCAAGAGCTACCAACTCTTTTTCCGAAGGTAA
CTGGCTTCAGCAGAGCGCAGATACCAAATACTGTTCTTCTAGTGTAGCCGTAGTTAGGCCACCACTTCAA
GAACTCTGTAGCACCGCCTACATACCTCGCTCTGCTAATCCTGTTACCAGTGGCTGCTGCCAGTGGCGAT
AAGTCGTGTCTTACCGGGTTGGACTCAAGACGATAGTTACCGGATAAGGCGCAGCGGTCGGGCTGAACGG
GGGGTTCGTGCACACAGCCCAGCTTGGAGCGAACGACCTACACCGAACTGAGATACCTACAGCGTGAGCT
ATGAGAAAGCGCCACGCTTCCCGAAGGGAGAAAGGCGGACAGGTATCCGGTAAGCGGCAGGGTCGGAACA
GGAGAGCGCACGAGGGAGCTTCCAGGGGGAAACGCCTGGTATCTTTATAGTCCTGTCGGGTTTCGCCACC
TCTGACTTGAGCGTCGATTTTTGTGATGCTCGTCAGGGGGGCGGAGCCTATGGAAAAACGCCAGCAACGC
GGCCTTTTTACGGTTCCTGGCCTTTTGCTGGCCTTTTGCTCACATGTTCTTTCCTGCGTTATCCCCTGAT
TCTGTGGATAACCGTATTACCGCCTTTGAGTGAGCTGATACCGCTCGCCGCAGCCGAACGACCGAGCGCA
GCGAGTCAGTGAGCGAGGAAGCGGAAGAGCGCCCAATACGCAAACCGCCTCTCCCCGCGCGTTGGCCGAT
TCATTAATGCAGCTGGCACGACAGGTTTCCCGACTGGAAAGCGGGCAGTGAGCGCAACGCAATTAATGTG
AGTTAGCTCACTCATTAGGCACCCCAGGCTTTACACTTTATGCTTCCGGCTCGTATGTTGTGTGGAATTG
TGAGCGGATAACAATTTCACACAGGAAACAGCTATGACCATGATTACGCCAAGCGCGCAATTAACCCTCA
CTAAAGGGAACAAAAGCTGGAGCTGCAAGCTTAATGTAGTCTTATGCAATACTCTTGTAGTCTTGCAACA
TGGTAACGATGAGTTAGCAACATGCCTTACAAGGAGAGAAAAAGCACCGTGCATGCCGATTGGTGGAAGT
AAGGTGGTACGATCGTGCCTTATTAGGAAGGCAACAGACGGGTCTGACATGGATTGGACGAACCACTGAA
TTGCCGCATTGCAGAGATATTGTATTTAAGTGCCTAGCTCGATACATAAACGGGTCTCTCTGGTTAGACC
AGATCTGAGCCTGGGAGCTCTCTGGCTAACTAGGGAACCCACTGCTTAAGCCTCAATAAAGCTTGCCTTG
AGTGCTTCAAGTAGTGTGTGCCCGTCTGTTGTGTGACTCTGGTAACTAGAGATCCCTCAGACCCTTTTAG
TCAGTGTGGAAAATCTCTAGCAGTGGCGCCCGAACAGGGACTTGAAAGCGAAAGGGAAACCAGAGGAGCT
CTCTCGACGCAGGACTCGGCTTGCTGAAGCGCGCACGGCAAGAGGCGAGGGGCGGCGACTGGTGAGTACG
CCAAAAATTTTGACTAGCGGAGGCTAGAAGGAGAGAGATGGGTGCGAGAGCGTCAGTATTAAGCGGGGGA
GAATTAGATCGCGATGGGAAAAAATTCGGTTAAGGCCAGGGGGAAAGAAAAAATATAAATTAAAACATAT
AGTATGGGCAAGCAGGGAGCTAGAACGATTCGCAGTTAATCCTGGCCTGTTAGAAACATCAGAAGGCTGT
AGACAAATACTGGGACAGCTACAACCATCCCTTCAGACAGGATCAGAAGAACTTAGATCATTATATAATA
CAGTAGCAACCCTCTATTGTGTGCATCAAAGGATAGAGATAAAAGACACCAAGGAAGCTTTAGACAAGAT
AGAGGAAGAGCAAAACAAAAGTAAGACCACCGCACAGCAAGCGGCCGCTGATCTTCAGACCTGGAGGAGG
AGATATGAGGGACAATTGGAGAAGTGAATTATATAAATATAAAGTAGTAAAAATTGAACCATTAGGAGTA
GCACCCACCAAGGCAAAGAGAAGAGTGGTGCAGAGAGAAAAAAGAGCAGTGGGAATAGGAGCTTTGTTCC
TTGGGTTCTTGGGAGCAGCAGGAAGCACTATGGGCGCAGCGTCAATGACGCTGACGGTACAGGCCAGACA
ATTATTGTCTGGTATAGTGCAGCAGCAGAACAATTTGCTGAGGGCTATTGAGGCGCAACAGCATCTGTTG
CAACTCACAGTCTGGGGCATCAAGCAGCTCCAGGCAAGAATCCTGGCTGTGGAAAGATACCTAAAGGATC
AACAGCTCCTGGGGATTTGGGGTTGCTCTGGAAAACTCATTTGCACCACTGCTGTGCCTTGGAATGCTAG
TTGGAGTAATAAATCTCTGGAACAGATTTGGAATCACACGACCTGGATGGAGTGGGACAGAGAAATTAAC
AATTACACAAGCTTAATACACTCCTTAATTGAAGAATCGCAAAACCAGCAAGAAAAGAATGAACAAGAAT
TATTGGAATTAGATAAATGGGCAAGTTTGTGGAATTGGTTTAACATAACAAATTGGCTGTGGTATATAAA
ATTATTCATAATGATAGTAGGAGGCTTGGTAGGTTTAAGAATAGTTTTTGCTGTACTTTCTATAGTGAAT
AGAGTTAGGCAGGGATATTCACCATTATCGTTTCAGACCCACCTCCCAACCCCGAGGGGACCCAGAGAGG
GCCTATTTCCCATGATTCCTTCATATTTGCATATACGATACAAGGCTGTTAGAGAGATAATTAGAATTAA
TTTGACTGTAAACACAAAGATATTAGTACAAAATACGTGACGTAGAAAGTAATAATTTCTTGGGTAGTTT
GCAGTTTTAAAATTATGTTTTAAAATGGACTATCATATGCTTACCGTAACTTGAAAGTATTTCGATTTCT
TGGCTTTATATATCTTGTGGAAAGGACGAAACACCGCGGGGGCGCAGTATCGACGCGTTTTAGAGCTAGA
AATAGCAAGTTAAAATAAGGCTAGTCCGTTATCAACTTGAAAAAGTGGCACCGAGTCGGTGCTTTTTTAA
GCTTGGCGTAACTAGATCTTGAGACAAATGGCAGTATTCATCCACAATTTTAAAAGAAAAGGGGGGATTG
GGGGGTACAGTGCAGGGGAAAGAATAGTAGACATAATAGCAACAGACATACAAACTAAAGAATTACAAAA
ACAAATTACAAAAATTCAAAATTTTCGGGTTTATTACAGGGACAGCAGAGATCCACTTTGGCGCCGGCTC
GAGGGGG
