>Addgene plasmid #77100 | TRIM33 gRNA (BRDN0001149318) | depositor partial sequence | sequence record 144560 | Target Sequence
CGGGGGCGCAGTATCGACGC
