>Addgene plasmid #77100 | TRIM33 gRNA (BRDN0001149318) | addgene partial sequence | sequence record 187115 | hU6-F
AGAAAGTAATAATTTCTTGGGTAGTTTGCAGTTTTAAAATTATGTTTTAAAATGGACTATCATATGCTTA
CCGTAACTTGAAAGTATTTCGATTTCTTGGCTTTATATATCTTGTGGAAAGGACGAAACACCGCGGGGGC
GCAGTATCGACGCGTTTTAGAGCTAGAAATAGCAAGTTAAAATAAGGCTAGTCCGTTATCAACTTGAAAA
AGTGGCACCGAGTCGGTGCTTTTTTAAGCTTGGCGTAACTAGATCTTGAGACAAATGGCAGTATTCATCC
ACAATTTTAAAAGAAAAGGGGGGATTGGGGGGTACAGTGCAGGGGAAAGAATAGTAGACATAATAGCAAC
AGACATACAAACTAAAGAATTACAAAAACAAATTACAAAAATTCAAAATTTTCGGGTTTATTACAGGGAC
AGCAGAGATCCACTTTGGCGCCGGCTCGAGGGGGCCCGGGTGCAAAGATGGATAAAGTTTTAAACAGAGA
GGAATCTTTGCAGCTAATGGACCTTCTAGGTCTTGAAAGGAGTGGGAATTGGCTCCGGTGCCCGTCAGTG
GGCAGAGCGC
